Addgene plasmid #188761: pJT226 lenti pEF-rTetR(SE-G72P)-3XFLAG-SMARAC2 QLQ-T2A-mCherry-BSD-WPRE
Purpose: Lentiviral backbone containing SMARCA2 QLQ as a fusion with rTetR(SE-G72P)-3XFLAG
Depositing lab: Michael Bassik & Lacra Bintu. Depositing organization: Stanford University. Publication: Development of compact transcriptional effectors using high-throughput measurements in diverse contexts. Tycko J, Van MV, Aradhana, DelRosso N, Ye H, Yao D, Valbuena R, Vaughan-Jackson A, Xu X, Ludwig C, Spees K, Liu K, Gu M, Khare V, Mukund AX, Suzuki PH, Arana S, Zhang C, Du PP, Ornstein TS, Hess GT, Kamber RA, Qi LS, Khalil AS, Bintu L, Bassik MC. Nat Biotechnol. 2024 Nov 1. doi: 10.1038/s41587-024-02442-6. PubMed 39487265.
Backbone
  Vector backbone: pJT126
  Backbone manufacturer: Michael Bassik, Lacra Bintu, Addgene #161926
  Vector type: Mammalian Expression, Lentiviral
  Selectable markers: Blasticidin ; mCherry
Growth in bacteria
  Bacterial resistance: Ampicillin, 100 μg/mL
  Growth temperature: 37°C
  Growth strain: NEB Stable
  Copy number: High Copy
Gene/Insert
  Gene/Insert name: SMARCA2 QLQ
  Species: H. sapiens (human)
  Entrez Gene: SMARCA2 (a.k.a. BAF190, BIS, BRM, NCBRS, SAMRCA2, SNF2, SNF2L2, SNF2LA, SWI2, Sth1p, hBRM, hSNF2a)
  Promoter: pEF1a
  Tag / fusion protein: rTetR(SE-G72P)-3xFLAG (C terminal on backbone)
  Cloning method: Restriction Enzyme; 5′ cloning site unknown (unknown if destroyed)
Terms and licenses: Academic/Nonprofit Terms; Industry Terms: Not Available to Industry
How to cite: pJT226 lenti pEF-rTetR(SE-G72P)-3XFLAG-SMARAC2 QLQ-T2A-mCherry-BSD-WPRE was a gift from Michael Bassik & Lacra Bintu (Addgene plasmid # 188761 ; http://n2t.net/addgene:188761 ; RRID:Addgene_188761)
