[The description below was written by a language model from this plasmid's Addgene catalogue record and pLannotate feature annotations shown in this document.]
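Description:
pJT226 is a 9.2 kb HIV-1-based lentiviral transfer plasmid for mammalian expression, built on the pJT126 backbone. It is propagated in bacteria through a high-copy ColE1/pUC-type origin with ampicillin resistance. The viral portion has a third-generation-style layout: a CMV enhancer/promoter drives transcription of the genomic RNA from a truncated 5' LTR. This is followed by the Ψ packaging signal with a gag fragment, the RRE for Rev-dependent nuclear export, and the cPPT/CTS. A WPRE sits downstream of the cargo to boost transcript expression. A second truncated LTR, preceded by a nef fragment, closes the provirus.

The payload is a single EF-1α promoter-driven open reading frame. It begins with rTetR(SE-G72P), a reverse Tet repressor DNA-binding domain that the annotation software matches as an rtTA3 fragment and that binds TetO sites in the presence of doxycycline. This is fused to a 3xFLAG epitope and then to a roughly 200 bp fragment of human SMARCA2 (BRM) encoding its QLQ domain. The construct name indicates a T2A peptide after the effector, although it is not annotated in the feature table. T2A causes ribosomal skipping, so the mCherry and blasticidin S deaminase sequences are produced separately from the effector. Judging by the name and their close spacing, these two appear to form a joined reporter-marker, allowing transduced cells to be tracked by fluorescence and selected with blasticidin. A single loxP site lies between BSD and the WPRE; its purpose is not stated.

The plasmid is used for stable delivery of a doxycycline-recruitable SMARCA2 QLQ domain, so that its effect on transcription can be measured at a TetO-bearing reporter. This fits the associated work on compact transcriptional effector domains.
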