Features (pLannotate 1.2.2; 24 found; start..end, strand, type, name):
     57..256     +  promoter       CMV promoter: human cytomegalovirus (CMV) immediate early promoter
    274..454     +  LTR            5' LTR (truncated): truncated 5' long terminal repeat (LTR) from HIV-1
    501..626     +  misc_feature   HIV-1 Ψ: packaging signal of human immunodeficiency virus type 1
    610..948     +  CDS            HIV-1 gag (fragment): gag protein from human immunodeficiency virus 1; gag
   1123..1356    +  misc_feature   RRE: The Rev response element (RRE) of HIV-1 allows for Rev-dependent mRNA export from the nucleus to the cytoplasm.
   1733..1833    +  CDS            Rev (fragment): human immunodeficiency virus 1 (HIV-1) Rev protein; rev; enhances nuclear export of unspliced and incompletely spliced viral mRNAs
   1883..2000    +  misc_feature   cPPT/CTS: central polypurine tract and central termination sequence of HIV-1
   2111..3282    +  promoter       EF-1α promoter: strong constitutive promoter for human elongation factor EF-1α
   3293..3912    +  CDS            rtTA3 (fragment): reverse tetracycline transactivator 3 activates expression from Tet-responsive promoters in the presence of doxycycline
   3914..3979    +  CDS            3xFLAG: three tandem FLAG® epitope tags, followed by an enterokinase cleavage site
   4001..4201    +  CDS            SMARCA2 (fragment): SMCA2_HUMAN - Also known as BAF190B, BRM, SNF2A, SNF2L2. Experimental evidence at protein level: Swiss-Prot protein existence level 1. Involved in transcriptional activation and repression of select genes by chromatin remodeling (alteration of DNA-nucleosome topology). Component of SWI/SNF chromatin remodeling complexes that carry out key enzymatic activities, changing chromatin structure by altering DNA-histone contacts within a nucleosome in an ATP-dependent manner. Binds DNA non-specifically (PubMed:22952240, PubMed:26601204). Belongs to the neural progenitors-specific chromatin remodeling
   4304..5011    +  CDS            mCherry: mCherry is a basic (constitutively fluorescent) red fluorescent protein published in 2004, derived from Discosoma sp.. It is reported to be a very rapidly-maturing monomer with low acid sensitivity.
   5030..5428    +  CDS            BSD: blasticidin S deaminase; Aspergillus terreus BSD; confers resistance to blasticidin
   5448..5481    +  protein_bind   loxP: Cre-mediated recombination occurs in the 8-bp core sequence (GCATACAT). Cre recombinase
   5514..5537    +  misc_feature   MCS (fragment): pBluescript multiple cloning site
   5537..6125    +  misc_feature   WPRE: woodchuck hepatitis virus posttranscriptional regulatory element
   6126..6145    +  misc_feature   MCS (fragment): pBluescript multiple cloning site
   6147..6647    +  CDS            nef (fragment): NEF_HV1LA - Experimental evidence at protein level: Swiss-Prot protein existence level 1. Extracellular Nef protein targets CD4(+) T-lymphocytes for apoptosis by interacting with CXCR4 surface receptors. From Human immunodeficiency virus type 1 group M subtype B (isolate Lai) (HIV-1).
   6654..6834    +  LTR            5' LTR (truncated): truncated 5' long terminal repeat (LTR) from HIV-1
   6896..7484    -  rep_origin     ori: high-copy-number ColE1/pMB1/pBR322/pUC origin of replication
   7655..8515    -  CDS            AmpR: β-lactamase; bla; confers resistance to ampicillin, carbenicillin, and related antibiotics
   8516..8620    -  promoter       AmpR promoter: bla
   8679..8731    -  misc_feature   bom (fragment): basis of mobility region from pBR322
   8886..56      +  enhancer       CMV enhancer (across the origin): human cytomegalovirus immediate early enhancer
>Addgene plasmid #188761 | pJT226 lenti pEF-rTetR(SE-G72P)-3XFLAG-SMARAC2 QLQ-T2A-mCherry-BSD-WPRE | addgene full sequence | sequence record 371420 | Addgene NGS Result
TATGGGACTTTCCTACTTGGCAGTACATCTACGTATTAGTCATCGCTATTACCATGGTGATGCGGTTTTG
GCAGTACATCAATGGGCGTGGATAGCGGTTTGACTCACGGGGATTTCCAAGTCTCCACCCCATTGACGTC
AATGGGAGTTTGTTTTGGCACCAAAATCAACGGGACTTTCCAAAATGTCGTAACAACTCCGCCCCATTGA
CGCAAATGGGCGGTAGGCGTGTACGGTGGGAGGTCTATATAAGCAGCGCGTTTTGCCTGTACTGGGTCTC
TCTGGTTAGACCAGATCTGAGCCTGGGAGCTCTCTGGCTAACTAGGGAACCCACTGCTTAAGCCTCAATA
AAGCTTGCCTTGAGTGCTTCAAGTAGTGTGTGCCCGTCTGTTGTGTGACTCTGGTAACTAGAGATCCCTC
AGACCCTTTTAGTCAGTGTGGAAAATCTCTAGCAGTGGCGCCCGAACAGGGACTTGAAAGCGAAAGGGAA
ACCAGAGGAGCTCTCTCGACGCAGGACTCGGCTTGCTGAAGCGCGCACGGCAAGAGGCGAGGGGCGGCGA
CTGGTGAGTACGCCAAAAATTTTGACTAGCGGAGGCTAGAAGGAGAGAGATGGGTGCGAGAGCGTCAGTA
TTAAGCGGGGGAGAATTAGATCGCGATGGGAAAAAATTCGGTTAAGGCCAGGGGGAAAGAAAAAATATAA
ATTAAAACATATAGTATGGGCAAGCAGGGAGCTAGAACGATTCGCAGTTAATCCTGGCCTGTTAGAAACA
TCAGAAGGCTGTAGACAAATACTGGGACAGCTACAACCATCCCTTCAGACAGGATCAGAAGAACTTAGAT
CATTATATAATACAGTAGCAACCCTCTATTGTGTGCATCAAAGGATAGAGATAAAAGACACCAAGGAAGC
TTTAGACAAGATAGAGGAAGAGCAAAACAAAAGTAAGACCACCGCACAGCAAGCGGCCGGCCGCTGATCT
TCAGACCTGGAGGAGGAGATATGAGGGACAATTGGAGAAGTGAATTATATAAATATAAAGTAGTAAAAAT
TGAACCATTAGGAGTAGCACCCACCAAGGCAAAGAGAAGAGTGGTGCAGAGAGAAAAAAGAGCAGTGGGA
ATAGGAGCTTTGTTCCTTGGGTTCTTGGGAGCAGCAGGAAGCACTATGGGCGCAGCGTCAATGACGCTGA
CGGTACAGGCCAGACAATTATTGTCTGGTATAGTGCAGCAGCAGAACAATTTGCTGAGGGCTATTGAGGC
GCAACAGCATCTGTTGCAACTCACAGTCTGGGGCATCAAGCAGCTCCAGGCAAGAATCCTGGCTGTGGAA
AGATACCTAAAGGATCAACAGCTCCTGGGGATTTGGGGTTGCTCTGGAAAACTCATTTGCACCACTGCTG
TGCCTTGGAATGCTAGTTGGAGTAATAAATCTCTGGAACAGATTTGGAATCACACGACCTGGATGGAGTG
GGACAGAGAAATTAACAATTACACAAGCTTAATACACTCCTTAATTGAAGAATCGCAAAACCAGCAAGAA
AAGAATGAACAAGAATTATTGGAATTAGATAAATGGGCAAGTTTGTGGAATTGGTTTAACATAACAAATT
GGCTGTGGTATATAAAATTATTCATAATGATAGTAGGAGGCTTGGTAGGTTTAAGAATAGTTTTTGCTGT
ACTTTCTATAGTGAATAGAGTTAGGCAGGGATATTCACCATTATCGTTTCAGACCCACCTCCCAACCCCG
AGGGGACCCGACAGGCCCGAAGGAATAGAAGAAGAAGGTGGAGAGAGAGACAGAGACAGATCCATTCGAT
TAGTGAACGGATCGGCACTGCGTGCGCCAATTCTGCAGACAAATGGCAGTATTCATCCACAATTTTAAAA
GAAAAGGGGGGATTGGGGGGTACAGTGCAGGGGAAAGAATAGTAGACATAATAGCAACAGACATACAAAC
TAAAGAATTACAAAAACAAATTACAAAAATTCAAAATTTTCGGGTTTATTACAGGGACAGCAGAGATCCA
GTTTGGTTAGTACCGGGCCCGCTCTAGAGATCCCATTTGACTCAGGCGGCCGCGTGGATAACCGTATTAC
CGCCATGCATGTGCCCGTCAGTGGGCAGAGCGCACATCGCCCACAGTCCCCGAGAAGTTGGGGGGAGGGG
TCGGCAATTGAACCGGTGCCTAGAGAAGGTGGCGCGGGGTAAACTGGGAAAGTGATGTCGTGTACTGGCT
CCGCCTTTTTCCCGAGGGTGGGGGAGAACCGTATATAAGTGCAGTAGTCGCCGTGAACGTTCTTTTTCGC
AACGGGTTTGCCGCCAGAACACAGGTAAGTGCCGTGTGTGGTTCCCGCGGGCCTGGCCTCTTTACGGGTT
ATGGCCCTTGCGTGCCTTGAATTACTTCCACCTGGCTGCAGTACGTGATTCTTGATCCCGAGCTTCGGGT
TGGAAGTGGGTGGGAGAGTTCGAGGCCTTGCGCTTAAGGAGCCCCTTCGCCTCGTGCTTGAGTTGAGGCC
TGGCCTGGGCGCTGGGGCCGCCGCGTGCGAATCTGGTGGCACCTTCGCGCCTGTCTCGCTGCTTTCGATA
AGTCTCTAGCCATTTAAAATTTTTGATGACCTGCTGCGACGCTTTTTTTCTGGCAAGATAGTCTTGTAAA
TGCGGGCCAAGATCTGCACACTGGTATTTCGGTTTTTGGGGCCGCGGGCGGCGACGGGGCCCGTGCGTCC
CAGCGCACATGTTCGGCGAGGCGGGGCCTGCGAGCGCGGCCACCGAGAATCGGACGGGGGTAGTCTCAAG
CTGGCCGGCCTGCTCTGGTGCCTGGCCTCGCGCCGCCGTGTATCGCCCCGCCCTGGGCGGCAAGGCTGGC
CCGGTCGGCACCAGTTGCGTGAGCGGAAAGATGGCCGCTTCCCGGCCCTGCTGCAGGGAGCTCAAAATGG
AGGACGCGGCGCTCGGGAGAGCGGGCGGGTGAGTCACCCACACAAAGGAAAAGGGCCTTTCCGTCCTCAG
CCGTCGCTTCATGTGACTCCACGGAGTACCGGGCGCCGTCCAGGCACCTCGATTAGTTCTCGCGCTTTTG
GAGTACGTCGTCTTTAGGTTGGGGGGAGGGGTTTTATGCGATGGAGTTTCCCCACACTGAGTGGGTGGAG
ACTGAAGTTAGGCCAGCTTGGCACTTGATGTAATTCTCCTTGGAATTTGCCCTTTTTGAGTTTGGATCTT
GGTTCATTCTCAAGCCTCAGACAGTGGTTCAAAGTTTTTTTCTTCCATTTCAGGTGTCGTGAGCTAGCCA
CCATGTCTAGACTGGACAAGAGCAAAATAATAAACGGAGCTCTGGAATTACTCAATGGTGTCGGTATCGA
AGGCCTGACGACAAGGAAACTCGCTCAAAAGCTGGGAGTTGAGCAGCCTACCCTGTACTGGCACGTGAAG
AACAAGCGGGCCCTGCTCGATGCCCTGCCAATCGAGATGCTGGACAGGCATCATACCCACTCCTGCCCCC
TGGAACCCGAGTCATGGCAAGACTTTCTGCGGAACAACGCCAAGTCATACCGCTGTGCTCTCCTCTCACA
TCGCGACGGGGCTAAAGTGCATCTCGGCACCCGCCCAACAGAGAAACAGTACGAAACCCTGGAAAATCAG
CTCGCGTTCCTGTGTCAGCAAGGCTTCTCCCTGGAGAACGCACTGTACGCTCTGTCCGCCGTGGGCCACT
TTACACTGGGCTGCGTATTGGAGGAACAGGAGCATCAAGTAGCAAAAGAGGAAAGAGAGACACCTACCAC
CGATTCTATGCCCCCACTTCTGAAACAAGCAATTGAGCTGTTCGACCGGCAGGGAGCCGAACCTGCCTTC
CTTTTCGGCCTGGAACTAATCATATGTGGCCTGGAGAAACAGCTAAAGTGCGAAAGCGGCGGTGACTACA
AAGACCATGACGGTGATTATAAAGATCATGACATCGACTACAAGGATGACGATGACAAGGGTGGATCCGG
ATCAGGCTCCAGCCAGCCCGGCGCCCTGATCCCCGGCGACCCCCAGGCTATGAGCCAACCTAACAGAGGC
CCCAGCCCCTTCAGCCCCGTGCAACTGCACCAGCTGAGAGCCCAGATCCTGGCCTACAAGATGCTGGCCA
GAGGCCAACCCCTGCCCGAGACCCTGCAACTGGCCGTGCAAGGCAAGAGAACCCTGCCCGGCCTGCAGCA
GCAGCAGCAACAACAACAGCAGCAACAACAGCAACAGCAGGGATCTGGAGAGGGAAGGGGAAGCCTCCTA
ACTTGCGGAGATGTCGAGGAGAATCCTGGCCCAATGGTGAGCAAGGGCGAGGAGGATAACATGGCCATCA
TCAAGGAGTTCATGCGCTTCAAGGTGCACATGGAGGGCTCCGTGAACGGCCACGAGTTCGAGATCGAGGG
CGAGGGCGAGGGCCGCCCCTACGAGGGCACCCAGACCGCCAAGCTGAAGGTGACCAAGGGTGGCCCCCTG
CCCTTCGCCTGGGACATCCTGTCCCCTCAGTTCATGTACGGCTCCAAGGCCTACGTGAAGCACCCCGCCG
ACATCCCCGACTACTTGAAGCTGTCCTTCCCCGAGGGCTTCAAGTGGGAGCGCGTGATGAACTTCGAGGA
CGGCGGCGTGGTGACCGTGACCCAGGACTCCTCCCTGCAGGACGGCGAGTTCATCTACAAGGTGAAGCTG
CGCGGCACCAACTTCCCCTCCGACGGCCCCGTAATGCAGAAGAAGACCATGGGCTGGGAGGCCTCCTCCG
AGCGGATGTACCCCGAGGACGGCGCCCTGAAGGGCGAGATCAAGCAGAGGCTGAAGCTGAAGGACGGCGG
CCACTACGACGCTGAGGTCAAGACCACCTACAAGGCCAAGAAGCCCGTGCAGCTGCCCGGCGCCTACAAC
GTCAACATCAAGTTGGACATCACCTCCCACAACGAGGACTACACCATCGTGGAACAGTACGAACGCGCCG
AGGGCCGCCACTCCACCGGCGGCATGGACGAGCTGTACAAGGGTAGCGGCAGCGGTAGCATGGCCAAGCC
TTTGTCTCAAGAAGAATCCACCCTCATTGAAAGAGCAACGGCTACAATCAACAGCATCCCCATCTCTGAA
GACTACAGCGTCGCCAGCGCAGCTCTCTCTAGCGACGGCCGCATCTTCACTGGTGTCAATGTATATCATT
TTACTGGGGGACCTTGTGCAGAACTCGTGGTGCTGGGCACTGCTGCTGCTGCGGCAGCTGGCAACCTGAC
TTGTATCGTCGCGATCGGAAATGAGAACAGGGGCATCTTGAGCCCCTGCGGACGGTGCCGACAGGTGCTT
CTCGATCTGCATCCTGGGATCAAAGCCATAGTGAAGGACAGTGATGGACAGCCGACGGCAGTTGGGATTC
GTGAATTGCTGCCCTCTGGTTATGTGTGGGAGGGCTAAGAATTCGTCGAGGGACCTAATAACTTCGTATA
GCATACATTATACGAAGTTATACATGTTTAAGGGTTCCGGTTCCACTAGGTACAATTCGATATCAAGCTT
ATCGATAATCAACCTCTGGATTACAAAATTTGTGAAAGATTGACTGGTATTCTTAACTATGTTGCTCCTT
TTACGCTATGTGGATACGCTGCTTTAATGCCTTTGTATCATGCTATTGCTTCCCGTATGGCTTTCATTTT
CTCCTCCTTGTATAAATCCTGGTTGCTGTCTCTTTATGAGGAGTTGTGGCCCGTTGTCAGGCAACGTGGC
GTGGTGTGCACTGTGTTTGCTGACGCAACCCCCACTGGTTGGGGCATTGCCACCACCTGTCAGCTCCTTT
CCGGGACTTTCGCTTTCCCCCTCCCTATTGCCACGGCGGAACTCATCGCCGCCTGCCTTGCCCGCTGCTG
GACAGGGGCTCGGCTGTTGGGCACTGACAATTCCGTGGTGTTGTCGGGGAAATCATCGTCCTTTCCTTGG
CTGCTCGCCTGTGTTGCCACCTGGATTCTGCGCGGGACGTCCTTCTGCTACGTCCCTTCGGCCCTCAATC
CAGCGGACCTTCCTTCCCGCGGCCTGCTGCCGGCTCTGCGGCCTCTTCCGCGTCTTCGCCTTCGCCCTCA
GACGAGTCGGATCTCCCTTTGGGCCGCCTCCCCGCATCGATACCGTCGACCTCGATCGAGACCTAGAAAA
ACATGGAGCAATCACAAGTAGCAATACAGCAGCTACCAATGCTGATTGTGCCTGGCTAGAAGCACAAGAG
GAGGAGGAGGTGGGTTTTCCAGTCACACCTCAGGTACCTTTAAGACCAATGACTTACAAGGCAGCTGTAG
ATCTTAGCCACTTTTTAAAAGAAAAGGGGGGACTGGAAGGGCTAATTCACTCCCAACGAAGACAAGATAT
CCTTGATCTGTGGATCTACCACACACAAGGCTACTTCCCTGATTGGCAGAACTACACACCAGGGCCAGGG
ATCAGATATCCACTGACCTTTGGATGGTGCTACAAGCTAGTACCAGTTGAGCAAGAGAAGGTAGAAGAAG
CCAATGAAGGAGAGAACACCCGCTTGTTACACCCTGTGAGCCTGCATGGGATGGATGACCCGGAGAGAGA
AGTATTAGAGTGGAGGTTTGACAGCCGCCTAGCATTTCATCACATGGCCCGAGAGCTGCATCCGGACTGT
ACTGGGTCTCTCTGGTTAGACCAGATCTGAGCCTGGGAGCTCTCTGGCTAACTAGGGAACCCACTGCTTA
AGCCTCAATAAAGCTTGCCTTGAGTGCTTCAAGTAGTGTGTGCCCGTCTGTTGTGTGACTCTGGTAACTA
GAGATCCCTCAGACCCTTTTAGTCAGTGTGGAAAATCTCTAGCAGCATGTGAGCAAAAGGCCAGCAAAAG
GCCAGGAACCGTAAAAAGGCCGCGTTGCTGGCGTTTTTCCATAGGCTCCGCCCCCCTGACGAGCATCACA
AAAATCGACGCTCAAGTCAGAGGTGGCGAAACCCGACAGGACTATAAAGATACCAGGCGTTTCCCCCTGG
AAGCTCCCTCGTGCGCTCTCCTGTTCCGACCCTGCCGCTTACCGGATACCTGTCCGCCTTTCTCCCTTCG
GGAAGCGTGGCGCTTTCTCATAGCTCACGCTGTAGGTATCTCAGTTCGGTGTAGGTCGTTCGCTCCAAGC
TGGGCTGTGTGCACGAACCCCCCGTTCAGCCCGACCGCTGCGCCTTATCCGGTAACTATCGTCTTGAGTC
CAACCCGGTAAGACACGACTTATCGCCACTGGCAGCAGCCACTGGTAACAGGATTAGCAGAGCGAGGTAT
GTAGGCGGTGCTACAGAGTTCTTGAAGTGGTGGCCTAACTACGGCTACACTAGAAGAACAGTATTTGGTA
TCTGCGCTCTGCTGAAGCCAGTTACCTTCGGAAAAAGAGTTGGTAGCTCTTGATCCGGCAAACAAACCAC
CGCTGGTAGCGGTGGTTTTTTTGTTTGCAAGCAGCAGATTACGCGCAGAAAAAAAGGATCTCAAGAAGAT
CCTTTGATCTTTTCTACGGGGTCTGACGCTCAGTGGAACGAAAACTCACGTTAAGGGATTTTGGTCATGA
GATTATCAAAAAGGATCTTCACCTAGATCCTTTTAAATTAAAAATGAAGTTTTAAATCAATCTAAAGTAT
ATATGAGTAAACTTGGTCTGACAGTTACCAATGCTTAATCAGTGAGGCACCTATCTCAGCGATCTGTCTA
TTTCGTTCATCCATAGTTGCCTGACTCCCCGTCGTGTAGATAACTACGATACGGGAGGGCTTACCATCTG
GCCCCAGTGCTGCAATGATACCGCGAGACCCACGCTCACCGGCTCCAGATTTATCAGCAATAAACCAGCC
AGCCGGAAGGGCCGAGCGCAGAAGTGGTCCTGCAACTTTATCCGCCTCCATCCAGTCTATTAATTGTTGC
CGGGAAGCTAGAGTAAGTAGTTCGCCAGTTAATAGTTTGCGCAACGTTGTTGCCATTGCTACAGGCATCG
TGGTGTCACGCTCGTCGTTTGGTATGGCTTCATTCAGCTCCGGTTCCCAACGATCAAGGCGAGTTACATG
ATCCCCCATGTTGTGCAAAAAAGCGGTTAGCTCCTTCGGTCCTCCGATCGTTGTCAGAAGTAAGTTGGCC
GCAGTGTTATCACTCATGGTTATGGCAGCACTGCATAATTCTCTTACTGTCATGCCATCCGTAAGATGCT
TTTCTGTGACTGGTGAGTACTCAACCAAGTCATTCTGAGAATAGTGTATGCGGCGACCGAGTTGCTCTTG
CCCGGCGTCAATACGGGATAATACCGCGCCACATAGCAGAACTTTAAAAGTGCTCATCATTGGAAAACGT
TCTTCGGGGCGAAAACTCTCAAGGATCTTACCGCTGTTGAGATCCAGTTCGATGTAACCCACTCGTGCAC
CCAACTGATCTTCAGCATCTTTTACTTTCACCAGCGTTTCTGGGTGAGCAAAAACAGGAAGGCAAAATGC
CGCAAAAAAGGGAATAAGGGCGACACGGAAATGTTGAATACTCATACTCTTCCTTTTTCAATATTATTGA
AGCATTTATCAGGGTTATTGTCTCATGAGCGGATACATATTTGAATGTATTTAGAAAAATAAACAAATAG
GGGTTCCGCGCACATTTCCCCGAAAAGTGCCACCTGACGTCGACGGATCGGGAGATCTCCCGATCCCCTA
TGGTGCACTCTCAGTACAATCTGCTCTGATGCCGCATAGTTAAGCCAGTATCTGCTCCCTGCTTGTGTGT
TGGAGGTCGCTGAGTAGTGCGCGAGCAAAATTTAAGCTACAACAAGGCAAGGCTTGACCGACAATTGCAT
GAAGAATCTGCTTAGGGTTAGGCGTTTTGCGCTGCTTCGCGATGTACGGGCCAGATATACGCGTTGACAT
TGATTATTGACTAGTTATTAATAGTAATCAATTACGGGGTCATTAGTTCATAGCCCATATATGGAGTTCC
GCGTTACATAACTTACGGTAAATGGCCCGCCTGGCTGACCGCCCAACGACCCCCGCCCATTGACGTCAAT
AATGACGTATGTTCCCATAGTAACGCCAATAGGGACTTTCCATTGACGTCAATGGGTGGAGTATTTACGG
TAAACTGCCCACTTGGCAGTACATCAAGTGTATCATATGCCAAGTACGCCCCCTATTGACGTCAATGACG
GTAAATGGCCCGCCTGGCATTATGCCCAGTACATGACCT
